>Addgene plasmid #90648 | DCTN5 C1.4 gRNA | addgene full sequence | sequence record 183341 | Addgene NGS Result
CCGCAGCCGAACGACCGAGCGCAGCGAGTCAGTGAGCGAGGAAGCGGAAGAGCGCCCAATACGCAAACCG
CCTCTCCCCGCGCGTTGGCCGATTCATTAATGCAGCTGGCACGACAGGTTTCCCGACTGGAAAGCGGGCA
GTGAGCGCAACGCAATTAATGTGAGTTAGCTCACTCATTAGGCACCCCAGGCTTTACACTTTATGCTTCC
GGCTCGTATGTTGTGTGGAATTGTGAGCGGATAACAATTTCACACAGGAAACAGCTATGACCATGATTAC
GCCAAGCGCGCAATTAACCCTCACTAAAGGGAACAAAAGCTGGAGCTGCAAGCTTAATGTAGTCTTATGC
AATACTCTTGTAGTCTTGCAACATGGTAACGATGAGTTAGCAACATGCCTTACAAGGAGAGAAAAAGCAC
CGTGCATGCCGATTGGTGGAAGTAAGGTGGTACGATCGTGCCTTATTAGGAAGGCAACAGACGGGTCTGA
CATGGATTGGACGAACCACTGAATTGCCGCATTGCAGAGATATTGTATTTAAGTGCCTAGCTCGATACAT
AAACGGGTCTCTCTGGTTAGACCAGATCTGAGCCTGGGAGCTCTCTGGCTAACTAGGGAACCCACTGCTT
AAGCCTCAATAAAGCTTGCCTTGAGTGCTTCAAGTAGTGTGTGCCCGTCTGTTGTGTGACTCTGGTAACT
AGAGATCCCTCAGACCCTTTTAGTCAGTGTGGAAAATCTCTAGCAGTGGCGCCCGAACAGGGACTTGAAA
GCGAAAGGGAAACCAGAGGAGCTCTCTCGACGCAGGACTCGGCTTGCTGAAGCGCGCACGGCAAGAGGCG
AGGGGCGGCGACTGGTGAGTACGCCAAAAATTTTGACTAGCGGAGGCTAGAAGGAGAGAGATGGGTGCGA
GAGCGTCAGTATTAAGCGGGGGAGAATTAGATCGCGATGGGAAAAAATTCGGTTAAGGCCAGGGGGAAAG
AAAAAATATAAATTAAAACATATAGTATGGGCAAGCAGGGAGCTAGAACGATTCGCAGTTAATCCTGGCC
TGTTAGAAACATCAGAAGGCTGTAGACAAATACTGGGACAGCTACAACCATCCCTTCAGACAGGATCAGA
AGAACTTAGATCATTATATAATACAGTAGCAACCCTCTATTGTGTGCATCAAAGGATAGAGATAAAAGAC
ACCAAGGAAGCTTTAGACAAGATAGAGGAAGAGCAAAACAAAAGTAAGACCACCGCACAGCAAGCGGCCG
CTGATCTTCAGACCTGGAGGAGGAGATATGAGGGACAATTGGAGAAGTGAATTATATAAATATAAAGTAG
TAAAAATTGAACCATTAGGAGTAGCACCCACCAAGGCAAAGAGAAGAGTGGTGCAGAGAGAAAAAAGAGC
AGTGGGAATAGGAGCTTTGTTCCTTGGGTTCTTGGGAGCAGCAGGAAGCACTATGGGCGCAGCGTCAATG
ACGCTGACGGTACAGGCCAGACAATTATTGTCTGGTATAGTGCAGCAGCAGAACAATTTGCTGAGGGCTA
TTGAGGCGCAACAGCATCTGTTGCAACTCACAGTCTGGGGCATCAAGCAGCTCCAGGCAAGAATCCTGGC
TGTGGAAAGATACCTAAAGGATCAACAGCTCCTGGGGATTTGGGGTTGCTCTGGAAAACTCATTTGCACC
ACTGCTGTGCCTTGGAATGCTAGTTGGAGTAATAAATCTCTGGAACAGATTTGGAATCACACGACCTGGA
TGGAGTGGGACAGAGAAATTAACAATTACACAAGCTTAATACACTCCTTAATTGAAGAATCGCAAAACCA
GCAAGAAAAGAATGAACAAGAATTATTGGAATTAGATAAATGGGCAAGTTTGTGGAATTGGTTTAACATA
ACAAATTGGCTGTGGTATATAAAATTATTCATAATGATAGTAGGAGGCTTGGTAGGTTTAAGAATAGTTT
TTGCTGTACTTTCTATAGTGAATAGAGTTAGGCAGGGATATTCACCATTATCGTTTCAGACCCACCTCCC
AACCCCGAGGGGACCCAGAGAGGGCCTATTTCCCATGATTCCTTCATATTTGCATATACGATACAAGGCT
GTTAGAGAGATAATTAGAATTAATTTGACTGTAAACACAAAGATATTAGTACAAAATACGTGACGTAGAA
AGTAATAATTTCTTGGGTAGTTTGCAGTTTTAAAATTATGTTTTAAAATGGACTATCATATGCTTACCGT
AACTTGAAAGTATTTCGATTTCTTGGCTTTATATATCTTGTGGAAAGGACGAAACACCGTGCCATTGAGA
ACGATGTTCGTTTAAGAGCTATGCTGGAAACAGCATAGCAAGTTTAAATAAGGCTAGTCCGTTATCAACT
TGAAAAAGTGGCACCGAGTCGGTGCTTTTTTTGAATTCTAGATCTTGAGACAAATGGCAGTATTCATCCA
CAATTTTAAAAGAAAAGGGGGGATTGGGGGGTACAGTGCAGGGGAAAGAATAGTAGACATAATAGCAACA
GACATACAAACTAAAGAATTACAAAAACAAATTACAAAAATTCAAAATTTTCGGGTTTATTACAGGGACA
GCAGAGATCCACTTTGGCGCCGGCTCGAGTGGCTCCGGTGCCCGTCAGTGGGCAGAGCGCACATCGCCCA
CAGTCCCCGAGAAGTTGGGGGGAGGGGTCGGCAATTGAACCGGTGCCTAGAGAAGGTGGCGCGGGGTAAA
CTGGGAAAGTGATGTCGTGTACTGGCTCCGCCTTTTTCCCGAGGGTGGGGGAGAACCGTATATAAGTGCA
GTAGTCGCCGTGAACGTTCTTTTTCGCAACGGGTTTGCCGCCAGAACACAGGTGTCGTGACGCGGGATCC
GCCACCATGACCGAGTACAAGCCCACGGTGCGCCTCGCCACCCGCGACGACGTCCCCAGGGCCGTACGCA
CCCTCGCCGCCGCGTTCGCCGACTACCCCGCCACGCGCCACACCGTCGATCCGGACCGCCACATCGAGCG
GGTCACCGAGCTGCAAGAACTCTTCCTCACGCGCGTCGGGCTCGACATCGGCAAGGTGTGGGTCGCGGAC
GACGGCGCCGCGGTGGCGGTCTGGACCACGCCGGAGAGCGTCGAAGCGGGGGCGGTGTTCGCCGAGATCG
GCCCGCGCATGGCCGAGTTGAGCGGTTCCCGGCTGGCCGCGCAGCAACAGATGGAAGGCCTCCTGGCGCC
GCACCGGCCCAAGGAGCCCGCGTGGTTCCTGGCCACCGTCGGAGTCTCGCCCGACCACCAGGGCAAGGGT
CTGGGCAGCGCCGTCGTGCTCCCCGGAGTGGAGGCGGCCGAGCGCGCCGGGGTGCCCGCCTTCCTGGAGA
CCTCCGCGCCCCGCAACCTCCCCTTCTACGAGCGGCTCGGCTTCACCGTCACCGCCGACGTCGAGGTGCC
CGAAGGACCGCGCACCTGGTGCATGACCCGCAAGCCCGGTGCCTGAACGCGTTAAGTCGACAATCAACCT
CTGGATTACAAAATTTGTGAAAGATTGACTGGTATTCTTAACTATGTTGCTCCTTTTACGCTATGTGGAT
ACGCTGCTTTAATGCCTTTGTATCATGCTATTGCTTCCCGTATGGCTTTCATTTTCTCCTCCTTGTATAA
ATCCTGGTTGCTGTCTCTTTATGAGGAGTTGTGGCCCGTTGTCAGGCAACGTGGCGTGGTGTGCACTGTG
TTTGCTGACGCAACCCCCACTGGTTGGGGCATTGCCACCACCTGTCAGCTCCTTTCCGGGACTTTCGCTT
TCCCCCTCCCTATTGCCACGGCGGAACTCATCGCCGCCTGCCTTGCCCGCTGCTGGACAGGGGCTCGGCT
GTTGGGCACTGACAATTCCGTGGTGTTGTCGGGGAAATCATCGTCCTTTCCTTGGCTGCTCGCCTGTGTT
GCCACCTGGATTCTGCGCGGGACGTCCTTCTGCTACGTCCCTTCGGCCCTCAATCCAGCGGACCTTCCTT
CCCGCGGCCTGCTGCCGGCTCTGCGGCCTCTTCCGCGTCTTCGCCTTCGCCCTCAGACGAGTCGGATCTC
CCTTTGGGCCGCCTCCCCGCGTCGACTTTAAGACCAATGACTTACAAGGCAGCTGTAGATCTTAGCCACT
TTTTAAAAGAAAAGGGGGGACTGGAAGGGCTAATTCACTCCCAACGAAGACAAGATCTGCTTTTTGCTTG
TACTGGGTCTCTCTGGTTAGACCAGATCTGAGCCTGGGAGCTCTCTGGCTAACTAGGGAACCCACTGCTT
AAGCCTCAATAAAGCTTGCCTTGAGTGCTTCAAGTAGTGTGTGCCCGTCTGTTGTGTGACTCTGGTAACT
AGAGATCCCTCAGACCCTTTTAGTCAGTGTGGAAAATCTCTAGCAGTACGTATAGTAGTTCATGTCATCT
TATTATTCAGTATTTATAACTTGCAAAGAAATGAATATCAGAGAGTGAGAGGAACTTGTTTATTGCAGCT
TATAATGGTTACAAATAAAGCAATAGCATCACAAATTTCACAAATAAAGCATTTTTTTCACTGCATTCTA
GTTGTGGTTTGTCCAAACTCATCAATGTATCTTATCATGTCTGGCTCTAGCTATCCCGCCCCTAACTCCG
CCCATCCCGCCCCTAACTCCGCCCAGTTCCGCCCATTCTCCGCCCCATGGCTGACTAATTTTTTTTATTT
ATGCAGAGGCCGAGGCCGCCTCGGCCTCTGAGCTATTCCAGAAGTAGTGAGGAGGCTTTTTTGGAGGCCT
AGGGACGTACCCAATTCGCCCTATAGTGAGTCGTATTACGCGCGCTCACTGGCCGTCGTTTTACAACGTC
GTGACTGGGAAAACCCTGGCGTTACCCAACTTAATCGCCTTGCAGCACATCCCCCTTTCGCCAGCTGGCG
TAATAGCGAAGAGGCCCGCACCGATCGCCCTTCCCAACAGTTGCGCAGCCTGAATGGCGAATGGG
[124 nt withheld, positions 4966-5089]
C
[91 nt withheld, positions 5091-5181]
A
[49 nt withheld, positions 5183-5231]
CCTTTGACGTTGGAGTCCACGTTCTTT
[37 nt withheld, positions 5259-5295]
ACCCTATCTCGGTCTATTCTTTTGATTTATAAGGGATTTTGCCGATTTCGGCCTATTGGTTAAAAAATGA
GCTGATTTAACAAAAATTTAACGCGAATTTTAACAAAATATTAACGCTTACAATTTAGGTGGCACTTTTC
GGGGAAATGTGCGCGGAACCCCTATTTGTTTATTTTTCTAAATACATTCAAATATGTATCCGCTCATGAG
ACAATAACCCTGATAAATGCTTCAATAATATTGAAAAAGGAAGAGTATGAGTATTCAACATTTCCGTGTC
GCCCTTATTCCCTTTTTTGCGGCATTTTGCCTTCCTGTTTTTGCTCACCCAGAAACGCTGGTGAAAGTAA
AAGATGCTGAAGATCAGTTGGGTGCACGAGTGGGTTACATCGAACTGGATCTCAACAGCGGTAAGATCCT
TGAGAGTTTTCGCCCCGAAGAACGTTTTCCAATGATGAGCACTTTTAAAGTTCTGCTATGTGGCGCGGTA
TTATCCCGTATTGACGCCGGGCAAGAGCAACTCGGTCGCCGCATACACTATTCTCAGAATGACTTGGTTG
AGTACTCACCAGTCACAGAAAAGCATCTTACGGATGGCATGACAGTAAGAGAATTATGCAGTGCTGCCAT
AACCATGAGTGATAACACTGCGGCCAACTTACTTCTGACAACGATCGGAGGACCGAAGGAGCTAACCGCT
TTTTTGCACAACATGGGGGATCATGTAACTCGCCTTGATCGTTGGGAACCGGAGCTGAATGAAGCCATAC
CAAACGACGAGCGTGACACCACGATGCCTGTAGCAATGGCAACAACGTTGCGCAAACTATTAACTGGCGA
ACTACTTACTCTAGCTTCCCGGCAACAATTAATAGACTGGATGGAGGCGGATAAAGTTGCAGGACCACTT
CTGCGCTCGGCCCTTCCGGCTGGCTGGTTTATTGCTGATAAATCTGGAGCCGGTGAGCGTGGGTCTCGCG
GTATCATTGCAGCACTGGGGCCAGATGGTAAGCCCTCCCGTATCGTAGTTATCTACACGACGGGGAGTCA
GGCAACTATGGATGAACGAAATAGACAGATCGCTGAGATAGGTGCCTCACTGATTAAGCATTGGTAACTG
TCAGACCAAGTTTACTCATATATACTTTAGATTGATTTAAAACTTCATTTTTAATTTAAAAGGATCTAGG
TGAAGATCCTTTTTGATAATCTCATGACCAAAATCCCTTAACGTGAGTTTTCGTTCCACTGAGCGTCAGA
CCCCGTAGAAAAGATCAAAGGATCTTCTTGAGATCCTTTTTTTCTGCGCGTAATCTGCTGCTTGCAAACA
AAAAAACCACCGCTACCAGCGGTGGTTTGTTTGCCGGATCAAGAGCTACCAACTCTTTTTCCGAAGGTAA
CTGGCTTCAGCAGAGCGCAGATACCAAATACTGTTCTTCTAGTGTAGCCGTAGTTAGGCCACCACTTCAA
GAACTCTGTAGCACCGCCTACATACCTCGCTCTGCTAATCCTGTTACCAGTGGCTGCTGCCAGTGGCGAT
AAGTCGTGTCTTACCGGGTTGGACTCAAGACGATAGTTACCGGATAAGGCGCAGCGGTCGGGCTGAACGG
GGGGTTCGTGCACACAGCCCAGCTTGGAGCGAACGACCTACACCGAACTGAGATACCTACAGCGTGAGCT
ATGAGAAAGCGCCACGCTTCCCGAAGGGAGAAAGGCGGACAGGTATCCGGTAAGCGGCAGGGTCGGAACA
GGAGAGCGCACGAGGGAGCTTCCAGGGGGAAACGCCTGGTATCTTTATAGTCCTGTCGGGTTTCGCCACC
TCTGACTTGAGCGTCGATTTTTGTGATGCTCGTCAGGGGGGCGGAGCCTATGGAAAAACGCCAGCAACGC
GGCCTTTTTACGGTTCCTGGCCTTTTGCTGGCCTTTTGCTCACATGTTCTTTCCTGCGTTATCCCCTGAT
TCTGTGGATAACCGTATTACCGCCTTTGAGTGAGCTGATACCGCTCG
Features (pLannotate 1.2.2; 28 found; start..end, strand, type, name):
      1..50      +  rep_origin     RSF ori (fragment): Plasmids containing the RSF 1030 origin of replication can be propagated in E. coli cells that contain additional plasmids with compatible origins.
     52..144     +  CDS            lacI (fragment): lac repressor; lacI; The lac repressor binds to the lac operator to inhibit transcription in E. coli. This inhibition can be relieved by adding lactose or isopropyl-β-D-thiogalactopyranoside (IPTG).
    157..178     +  protein_bind   CAP binding site: CAP binding activates transcription in the presence of cAMP. E. coli catabolite activator protein
    193..223     +  promoter       lac promoter: promoter for the E. coli lac operon
    231..247     +  protein_bind   lac operator: The lac repressor binds to the lac operator to inhibit transcription in E. coli. This inhibition can be relieved by adding lactose or isopropyl-β-D-thiogalactopyranoside (IPTG). lac repressor encoded by lacI
    292..310     +  promoter       T3 promoter: promoter for bacteriophage T3 RNA polymerase
    338..564     +  promoter       RSV promoter: Rous sarcoma virus enhancer/promoter
    565..745     +  LTR            5' LTR (truncated): truncated 5' long terminal repeat (LTR) from HIV-1
    792..917     +  misc_feature   HIV-1 Ψ: packaging signal of human immunodeficiency virus type 1
    901..1264    +  CDS            HIV-1 gag (fragment): gag protein from human immunodeficiency virus 1; gag
   1410..1643    +  misc_feature   RRE: The Rev response element (RRE) of HIV-1 allows for Rev-dependent mRNA export from the nucleus to the cytoplasm.
   2020..2046    +  CDS            Rev (fragment): human immunodeficiency virus 1 (HIV-1) Rev protein; rev; enhances nuclear export of unspliced and incompletely spliced viral mRNAs
   2050..2290    +  promoter       U6 promoter: RNA polymerase III promoter for human U6 snRNA
   2338..2405    +  misc_RNA       tracrRNA (fragment): trans-activating CRISPR RNA for the Streptococcus pyogenes CRISPR/Cas9 system
   2454..2571    +  misc_feature   cPPT/CTS: central polypurine tract and central termination sequence of HIV-1
   2640..2851    +  promoter       EF-1α core promoter: core promoter for human elongation factor EF-1α
   2877..3476    +  CDS            PuroR (fragment): puromycin N-acetyltransferase; pac from Streptomyces; confers resistance to puromycin
   3492..4080    +  misc_feature   WPRE: woodchuck hepatitis virus posttranscriptional regulatory element
   4131..4150    +  misc_feature   cPPT/CTS (fragment): central polypurine tract and central termination sequence of HIV-1
   4152..4385    +  LTR            3' LTR (ΔU3): self-inactivating 3' long terminal repeat (LTR) from HIV-1
   4463..4584    +  polyA_signal   SV40 poly(A) signal: SV40 polyadenylation signal
   4624..4759    +  rep_origin     SV40 ori: SV40 origin of replication
   4780..4798    -  promoter       T7 promoter: promoter for bacteriophage T7 RNA polymerase
   4806..4961    +  CDS            lacZα (fragment): LacZα fragment of β-galactosidase; lacZ fragment
   4966..5394    +  rep_origin     f1 ori (sequence partly withheld): f1 bacteriophage origin of replication; arrow indicates direction of (+) strand synthesis
   5447..5551    +  promoter       AmpR promoter: bla
   5552..6412    +  CDS            AmpR: β-lactamase; bla; confers resistance to ampicillin, carbenicillin, and related antibiotics
   6583..7171    +  rep_origin     ori: high-copy-number ColE1/pMB1/pBR322/pUC origin of replication
