[The description below was written by a language model from this plasmid's Addgene catalogue record and pLannotate feature annotations shown in this document.]
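Description:
DCTN5 C1.4 gRNA is a third-generation lentiviral CRISPR guide plasmid built on the pLenti-sgRNA backbone, carrying a single guide RNA directed against human DCTN5. It is maintained in E. coli through a high-copy ColE1/pUC-type origin with ampicillin resistance (AmpR), and also retains an f1 origin plus small backbone remnants (lac promoter/operator, T3 and T7 promoters, lacZα and lacI fragments) that have no role in its function. The catalogue lists the empty backbone at 9,151 bp whereas the sequenced record is 7,302 nt. This would be consistent with loss of a stuffer when the guide oligos were inserted at the two BsmBI sites, which were destroyed in cloning, though the record does not state this.

The viral portion runs from an RSV promoter fused to a truncated HIV-1 5′ LTR, which makes genomic RNA production Tat-independent, through the Ψ packaging signal, a gag fragment, the RRE for Rev-dependent export and a cPPT/CTS, to a self-inactivating ΔU3 3′ LTR followed by an SV40 poly(A) signal and SV40 origin. Within this frame, a human U6 RNA polymerase III promoter drives the DCTN5 spacer joined to the S. pyogenes guide scaffold (annotated as a tracrRNA fragment). A separate EF-1α core promoter expresses puromycin N-acetyltransferase, with a WPRE enhancing transcript expression, so transduced mammalian cells can be selected with puromycin. No Cas9 is encoded, so the nuclease must be supplied separately by the target cells. The plasmid belongs to a guide series used for a large-scale analysis of cell-cycle gene knockouts in human cells, and serves to generate DCTN5 knockouts after lentiviral delivery.
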