Addgene plasmid #90648: DCTN5 C1.4 gRNA
Purpose: 3rd generation lentiviral gRNA plasmid targeting human DCTN5
Depositing lab: Iain Cheeseman. Depositing organization: Whitehead Institute for Biomedical Research. Publication: Large-Scale Analysis of CRISPR/Cas9 Cell-Cycle Knockouts Reveals the Diversity of p53-Dependent Responses to Cell-Cycle Defects. McKinley KL, Cheeseman IM. Dev Cell. 2017 Feb 27;40(4):405-420.e2. doi: 10.1016/j.devcel.2017.01.012. Epub 2017 Feb 16. PubMed 28216383.
Backbone
  Vector backbone: pLenti-sgRNA
  Backbone manufacturer: Eric Lander & David Sabatini labs (Addgene plasmid #71409)
  Backbone size w/o insert (bp): 9151
  Vector type: Lentiviral, CRISPR
  Selectable markers: Puromycin
Growth in bacteria
  Bacterial resistance: Ampicillin, 100 μg/mL
  Growth temperature: 37°C
  Growth strain: NEB Stable
  Copy number: Unknown
Gene/Insert
  Gene/Insert name: DCTN5 (Guide Designation C1.4) (alt name: pKMKO series)
  gRNA/shRNA sequence: CACCgTGCCATTGAGAACGATGTTC
  Species: H. sapiens (human)
  Promoter: U6
  Cloning method: Restriction Enzyme; 5′ cloning site BsmBI (destroyed during cloning); 3′ cloning site BsmBI (destroyed during cloning)
  Sequencing primers: 5′ hU6-F (5'-GAGGGCCTATTTCCCATGATT-3'); 3′ EF1a-R (5'-CACGGCGACTACTGCACTTA-3')
Terms and licenses: Academic/Nonprofit Terms; Industry Terms: Not Available to Industry
Depositor comments: Please note that gRNA target sequence listed is not strictly the 20nt spacer sequence, but also contains the 5' BsmBI overhang. For more information about knockout human cell lines generated using this plasmid, please see http://cellcycleknockouts.wi.mit.edu/ .
How to cite: DCTN5 C1.4 gRNA was a gift from Iain Cheeseman (Addgene plasmid # 90648 ; http://n2t.net/addgene:90648 ; RRID:Addgene_90648)
